>Addgene plasmid #51635 | pCDNA-3xFLAG-Pontin | addgene full sequence | sequence record 288028 | Addgene NGS Result
GACATTGATTATTGACTAGTTATTAATAGTAATCAATTACGGGGTCATTAGTTCATAGCCCATATATGGA
GTTCCGCGTTACATAACTTACGGTAAATGGCCCGCCTGGCTGACCGCCCAACGACCCCCGCCCATTGACG
TCAATAATGACGTATGTTCCCATAGTAACGCCAATAGGGACTTTCCATTGACGTCAATGGGTGGAGTATT
TACGGTAAACTGCCCACTTGGCAGTACATCAAGTGTATCATATGCCAAGTACGCCCCCTATTGACGTCAA
TGACGGTAAATGGCCCGCCTGGCATTATGCCCAGTACATGACCTTATGGGACTTTCCTACTTGGCAGTAC
ATCTACGTATTAGTCATCGCTATTACCATGGTGATGCGGTTTTGGCAGTACATCAATGGGCGTGGATAGC
GGTTTGACTCACGGGGATTTCCAAGTCTCCACCCCATTGACGTCAATGGGAGTTTGTTTTGGCACCAAAA
TCAACGGGACTTTCCAAAATGTCGTAACAACTCCGCCCCATTGACGCAAATGGGCGGTAGGCGTGTACGG
TGGGAGGTCTATATAAGCAGAGCTCTCTGGCTAACTAGAGAACCCACTGCTTACTGGCTTATCGAAATTA
ATACGACTCACTATAGGGAGACCCAAGCTGGCTAGTTAAGCTTGGTACCGAGCTCGGATCCACTAGTCCA
GTGTGGTGGAATTCTGCAGATAAACGCCACCATGGGGTCCCGGGCTGACTACAAAGACCATGACGGTGAT
TATAAAGATCATGACATCGACTACAAGGATGACGATGACAAGGGGCGCGCCAAGATTGAGGAGGTGAAGA
GCACTACGAAGACGCAGCGCATCGCCTCCCACAGCCACGTGAAAGGGCTGGGGCTGGACGAGAGCGGCTT
GGCCAAGCAGGCGGCCTCAGGGCTTGTGGGCCAGGAGAACGCGCGAGAGGCATGTGGCGTCATAGTAGAA
TTAATCAAAAGCAAGAAAATGGCTGGAAGAGCTGTCTTGTTGGCAGGACCTCCTGGAACTGGCAAGACAG
CTCTGGCTCTGGCTATTGCTCAGGAGCTGGGTAGTAAGGTCCCCTTCTGCCCAATGGTGGGGAGTGAAGT
TTACTCAACTGAGATCAAGAAGACAGAGGTGCTGATGGAGAACTTCCGCAGGGCCATTGGGCTGCGAATA
AAGGAGACCAAGGAAGTTTATGAAGGTGAAGTCACAGAGCTAACTCCGTGTGAGACAGAGAATCCCATGG
GAGGATATGGCAAAACCATTAGCCATGTGATCATAGGACTCAAAACAGCCAAAGGAACCAAACAGTTGAA
ACTGGACCCCAGCATTTTTGAAAGTTTGCAGAAAGAGCGAGTAGAAGCTGGAGATGTGATTTACATTGAA
GCCAACAGTGGGGCCGTGAAGAGGCAGGGCAGGTGTGATACCTATGCCACAGAATTCGACCTTGAAGCTG
AAGAGTATGTCCCCTTGCCAAAAGGGGATGTGCACAAAAAGAAAGAAATCATCCAAGATGTGACCTTGCA
TGACTTGGATGTGGCTAATGCGCGGCCCCAGGGGGGACAAGATATCCTGTCCATGATGGGCCAGCTAATG
AAGCCAAAGAAGACAGAAATCACAGACAAACTTCGAGGGGAGATTAATAAGGTGGTGAACAAGTACATCG
ACCAGGGCATTGCTGAGCTGGTCCCGGGTGTGCTGTTTGTTGATGAGGTCCACATGCTGGACATTGAGTG
CTTCACCTACCTGCACCGCGCCCTGGAGTCTTCTATCGCTCCCATCGTCATCTTTGCATCCAACCGAGGC
AACTGTGTCATCAGAGGCACTGAGGACATCACATCCCCTCACGGCATCCCTCTTGACCTTCTGGACCGAG
TGATGATAATCCGGACCATGCTGTATACTCCACAGGAAATGAAACAGATCATTAAAATCCGTGCCCAGAC
GGAAGGAATCAACATCAGTGAGGAGGCACTGAACCACCTGGGGGAGATTGGCACCAAGACCACACTGAGG
TACTCAGTGCAGCTGCTGACCCCGGCCAACTTGCTTGCTAAAATCAACGGGAAGGACAGCATTGAGAAAG
AGCATGTCGAAGAGATCAGTGAACTTTTCTATGATGCCAAGTCCTCCGCCAAAATCCTGGCTGACCAGCA
GGATAAGTACATGAAGTGATTAATTAAGTCTAGAGTCGAGTCTAGAGGGCCCGCGGTTCGAACAAAAACT
CATCTCAGAAGAGGATCTGAATATGCATACCGGTCATCATCACCATCACCATTGAGTTTAAACCCGCTGA
TCAGCCTCGACTGTGCCTTCTAGTTGCCAGCCATCTGTTGTTTGCCCCTCCCCCGTGCCTTCCTTGACCC
TGGAAGGTGCCACTCCCACTGTCCTTTCCTAATAAAATGAGGAAATTGCATCGCATTGTCTGAGTAGGTG
TCATTCTATTCTGGGGGGTGGGGTGGGGCAGGACAGCAAGGGGGAGGATTGGGAAGACAATAGCAGGCAT
GCTGGGGATGCGGTGGGCTCTATGGCTTCTGAGGCGGAAAGAACCAGCTGGGGCTCTAGGGGGTATCCCC
[124 nt withheld, positions 2591-2714]
C
[91 nt withheld, positions 2716-2806]
A
[49 nt withheld, positions 2808-2856]
CCTTTGACGTTGGAGTCCACGTTCTTT
[37 nt withheld, positions 2884-2920]
ACCCTATCTCGGTCTATTCTTTTGATTTATAAGGGATTTTGCCGATTTCGGCCTATTGGTTAAAAAATGA
GCTGATTTAACAAAAATTTAACGCGAATTAATTCTGTGGAATGTGTGTCAGTTAGGGTGTGGAAAGTCCC
CAGGCTCCCCAGCAGGCAGAAGTATGCAAAGCATGCATCTCAATTAGTCAGCAACCAGGTGTGGAAAGTC
CCCAGGCTCCCCAGCAGGCAGAAGTATGCAAAGCATGCATCTCAATTAGTCAGCAACCATAGTCCCGCCC
CTAACTCCGCCCATCCCGCCCCTAACTCCGCCCAGTTCCGCCCATTCTCCGCCCCATGGCTGACTAATTT
TTTTTATTTATGCAGAGGCCGAGGCCGCCTCTGCCTCTGAGCTATTCCAGAAGTAGTGAGGAGGCTTTTT
TGGAGGCCTAGGCTTTTGCAAAAAGCTCCCGGGAGCTTGTATATCCATTTTCGGATCTGATCAAGAGACA
GGATGAGGATCGTTTCGCATGATTGAACAAGATGGATTGCACGCAGGTTCTCCGGCCGCTTGGGTGGAGA
GGCTATTCGGCTATGACTGGGCACAACAGACAATCGGCTGCTCTGATGCCGCCGTGTTCCGGCTGTCAGC
GCAGGGGCGCCCGGTTCTTTTTGTCAAGACCGACCTGTCCGGTGCCCTGAATGAACTGCAGGACGAGGCA
GCGCGGCTATCGTGGCTGGCCACGACGGGCGTTCCTTGCGCAGCTGTGCTCGACGTTGTCACTGAAGCGG
GAAGGGACTGGCTGCTATTGGGCGAAGTGCCGGGGCAGGATCTCCTGTCATCTCACCTTGCTCCTGCCGA
GAAAGTATCCATCATGGCTGATGCAATGCGGCGGCTGCATACGCTTGATCCGGCTACCTGCCCATTCGAC
CACCAAGCGAAACATCGCATCGAGCGAGCACGTACTCGGATGGAAGCCGGTCTTGTCGATCAGGATGATC
TGGACGAAGAGCATCAGGGGCTCGCGCCAGCCGAACTGTTCGCCAGGCTCAAGGCGCGCATGCCCGACGG
CGAGGATCTCGTCGTGACCCATGGCGATGCCTGCTTGCCGAATATCATGGTGGAAAATGGCCGCTTTTCT
GGATTCATCGACTGTGGCCGGCTGGGTGTGGCGGACCGCTATCAGGACATAGCGTTGGCTACCCGTGATA
TTGCTGAAGAGCTTGGCGGCGAATGGGCTGACCGCTTCCTCGTGCTTTACGGTATCGCCGCTCCCGATTC
GCAGCGCATCGCCTTCTATCGCCTTCTTGACGAGTTCTTCTGAGCGGGACTCTGGGGTTCGCGAAATGAC
CGACCAAGCGACGCCCAACCTGCCATCACGAGATTTCGATTCCACCGCCGCCTTCTATGAAAGGTTGGGC
TTCGGAATCGTTTTCCGGGACGCCGGCTGGATGATCCTCCAGCGCGGGGATCTCATGCTGGAGTTCTTCG
CCCACCCCAACTTGTTTATTGCAGCTTATAATGGTTACAAATAAAGCAATAGCATCACAAATTTCACAAA
TAAAGCATTTTTTTCACTGCATTCTAGTTGTGGTTTGTCCAAACTCATCAATGTATCTTATCATGTCTGT
ATACCGTCGACCTCTAGCTAGAGCTTGGCGTAATCATGGTCATAGCTGTTTCCTGTGTGAAATTGTTATC
CGCTCACAATTCCACACAACATACGAGCCGGAAGCATAAAGTGTAAAGCCTGGGGTGCCTAATGAGTGAG
CTAACTCACATTAATTGCGTTGCGCTCACTGCCCGCTTTCCAGTCGGGAAACCTGTCGTGCCAGCTGCAT
TAATGAATCGGCCAACGCGCGGGGAGAGGCGGTTTGCGTATTGGGCGCTCTTCCGCTTCCTCGCTCACTG
ACTCGCTGCGCTCGGTCGTTCGGCTGCGGCGAGCGGTATCAGCTCACTCAAAGGCGGTAATACGGTTATC
CACAGAATCAGGGGATAACGCAGGAAAGAACATGTGAGCAAAAGGCCAGCAAAAGGCCAGGAACCGTAAA
AAGGCCGCGTTGCTGGCGTTTTTCCATAGGCTCCGCCCCCCTGACGAGCATCACAAAAATCGACGCTCAA
GTCAGAGGTGGCGAAACCCGACAGGACTATAAAGATACCAGGCGTTTCCCCCTGGAAGCTCCCTCGTGCG
CTCTCCTGTTCCGACCCTGCCGCTTACCGGATACCTGTCCGCCTTTCTCCCTTCGGGAAGCGTGGCGCTT
TCTCATAGCTCACGCTGTAGGTATCTCAGTTCGGTGTAGGTCGTTCGCTCCAAGCTGGGCTGTGTGCACG
AACCCCCCGTTCAGCCCGACCGCTGCGCCTTATCCGGTAACTATCGTCTTGAGTCCAACCCGGTAAGACA
CGACTTATCGCCACTGGCAGCAGCCACTGGTAACAGGATTAGCAGAGCGAGGTATGTAGGCGGTGCTACA
GAGTTCTTGAAGTGGTGGCCTAACTACGGCTACACTAGAAGAACAGTATTTGGTATCTGCGCTCTGCTGA
AGCCAGTTACCTTCGGAAAAAGAGTTGGTAGCTCTTGATCCGGCAAACAAACCACCGCTGGTAGCGGTGG
TTTTTTTGTTTGCAAGCAGCAGATTACGCGCAGAAAAAAAGGATCTCAAGAAGATCCTTTGATCTTTTCT
ACGGGGTCTGACGCTCAGTGGAACGAAAACTCACGTTAAGGGATTTTGGTCATGAGATTATCAAAAAGGA
TCTTCACCTAGATCCTTTTAAATTAAAAATGAAGTTTTAAATCAATCTAAAGTATATATGAGTAAACTTG
GTCTGACAGTTACCAATGCTTAATCAGTGAGGCACCTATCTCAGCGATCTGTCTATTTCGTTCATCCATA
GTTGCCTGACTCCCCGTCGTGTAGATAACTACGATACGGGAGGGCTTACCATCTGGCCCCAGTGCTGCAA
TGATACCGCGAGACCCACGCTCACCGGCTCCAGATTTATCAGCAATAAACCAGCCAGCCGGAAGGGCCGA
GCGCAGAAGTGGTCCTGCAACTTTATCCGCCTCCATCCAGTCTATTAATTGTTGCCGGGAAGCTAGAGTA
AGTAGTTCGCCAGTTAATAGTTTGCGCAACGTTGTTGCCATTGCTACAGGCATCGTGGTGTCACGCTCGT
CGTTTGGTATGGCTTCATTCAGCTCCGGTTCCCAACGATCAAGGCGAGTTACATGATCCCCCATGTTGTG
CAAAAAAGCGGTTAGCTCCTTCGGTCCTCCGATCGTTGTCAGAAGTAAGTTGGCCGCAGTGTTATCACTC
ATGGTTATGGCAGCACTGCATAATTCTCTTACTGTCATGCCATCCGTAAGATGCTTTTCTGTGACTGGTG
AGTACTCAACCAAGTCATTCTGAGAATAGTGTATGCGGCGACCGAGTTGCTCTTGCCCGGCGTCAATACG
GGATAATACCGCGCCACATAGCAGAACTTTAAAAGTGCTCATCATTGGAAAACGTTCTTCGGGGCGAAAA
CTCTCAAGGATCTTACCGCTGTTGAGATCCAGTTCGATGTAACCCACTCGTGCACCCAACTGATCTTCAG
CATCTTTTACTTTCACCAGCGTTTCTGGGTGAGCAAAAACAGGAAGGCAAAATGCCGCAAAAAAGGGAAT
AAGGGCGACACGGAAATGTTGAATACTCATACTCTTCCTTTTTCAATATTATTGAAGCATTTATCAGGGT
TATTGTCTCATGAGCGGATACATATTTGAATGTATTTAGAAAAATAAACAAATAGGGGTTCCGCGCACAT
TTCCCCGAAAAGTGCCACCTGACGTCGACGGATCGGGAGATCTCCCGATCCCCTATGGTGCACTCTCAGT
ACAATCTGCTCTGATGCCGCATAGTTAAGCCAGTATCTGCTCCCTGCTTGTGTGTTGGAGGTCGCTGAGT
AGTGCGCGAGCAAAATTTAAGCTACAACAAGGCAAGGCTTGACCGACAATTGCATGAAGAATCTGCTTAG
GGTTAGGCGTTTTGCGCTGCTTCGCGATGTACGGGCCAGATATACGCGTT
Features (pLannotate 1.2.2; 21 found; start..end, strand, type, name):
      1..380     +  enhancer       CMV enhancer: human cytomegalovirus immediate early enhancer
    381..584     +  promoter       CMV promoter: human cytomegalovirus (CMV) immediate early promoter
    580..613     +  LTR            5' LTR (truncated) (fragment): truncated 5' long terminal repeat (LTR) from HIV-1
    629..647     +  promoter       T7 promoter: promoter for bacteriophage T7 RNA polymerase
    747..812     +  CDS            3xFLAG: three tandem FLAG® epitope tags, followed by an enterokinase cleavage site
    822..2186    +  CDS            RUVBL1: RUVB1_HUMAN - Also known as INO80H, NMP238, TIP49, TIP49A. Experimental evidence at protein level: Swiss-Prot protein existence level 1. Possesses single-stranded DNA-stimulated ATPase and ATP- dependent DNA helicase (3' to 5') activity; hexamerization is thought to be critical for ATP hydrolysis and adjacent subunits in the ring- like structure contribute to the ATPase activity (PubMed:17157868). Component of the NuA4 histone acetyltransferase complex which is involved in transcriptional activation of select genes principally by acetylation of nucleosomal histones H4 and H2A (PubMed:14966270)
   2321..2545    +  polyA_signal   bGH poly(A) signal: bovine growth hormone polyadenylation signal
   2549..2570    +  promoter       SV40 promoter (fragment): SV40 enhancer and early promoter
   2591..3019    +  rep_origin     f1 ori (sequence partly withheld): f1 bacteriophage origin of replication; arrow indicates direction of (+) strand synthesis
   3033..3362    +  promoter       SV40 promoter: SV40 enhancer and early promoter
   3429..4220    +  CDS            neo: KKA2_KLEPN - Also known as kan, nptII. Experimental evidence at protein level: Swiss-Prot protein existence level 1. Resistance to kanamycin, neomycin, paromomycin, ribostamycin, butirosin and gentamicin B. From Klebsiella pneumoniae.
   4246..4404    +  CDS            ble (fragment): BLE_KLEPN - Experimental evidence at protein level: Swiss-Prot protein existence level 1. Binding protein with a strong affinity to the bleomycin family of antibiotics. Binds to CL990; an antimitotic-antibiotic compound. From Klebsiella pneumoniae.
   4399..4520    +  polyA_signal   SV40 poly(A) signal: SV40 polyadenylation signal
   4593..4609    -  protein_bind   lac operator: The lac repressor binds to the lac operator to inhibit transcription in E. coli. This inhibition can be relieved by adding lactose or isopropyl-β-D-thiogalactopyranoside (IPTG). lac repressor encoded by lacI
   4617..4647    -  promoter       lac promoter: promoter for the E. coli lac operon
   4662..4683    -  protein_bind   CAP binding site: CAP binding activates transcription in the presence of cAMP. E. coli catabolite activator protein
   4696..4788    -  CDS            lacI (fragment): lac repressor; lacI; The lac repressor binds to the lac operator to inhibit transcription in E. coli. This inhibition can be relieved by adding lactose or isopropyl-β-D-thiogalactopyranoside (IPTG).
   4971..5559    -  rep_origin     ori: high-copy-number ColE1/pMB1/pBR322/pUC origin of replication
   5730..6590    -  CDS            AmpR: β-lactamase; bla; confers resistance to ampicillin, carbenicillin, and related antibiotics
   6591..6695    -  promoter       AmpR promoter: bla
   6754..6806    -  misc_feature   bom (fragment): basis of mobility region from pBR322
