[The description below was written by a language model from this plasmid's Addgene catalogue record and pLannotate feature annotations shown in this document.]
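Description:
pCDNA-3xFLAG-Pontin is a mammalian expression plasmid built on the pcDNA3.1 backbone, carrying the human pontin coding sequence (RUVBL1, also known as TIP49 or TIP49A) with an N-terminal 3xFLAG epitope tag. In the roughly 7 kb sequenced record, transcription is driven by the human cytomegalovirus immediate-early enhancer and promoter. A T7 promoter lies just downstream and serves as a sequencing primer site; in principle it would also allow in vitro transcription. The backbone was modified to place a Kozak sequence and the 3xFLAG tag, which includes an enterokinase cleavage site, ahead of the cloning sites. The pontin open reading frame was inserted between AscI and PacI sites, both of which are retained, so it is read in frame with the tag. The bovine growth hormone polyadenylation signal terminates the transcript.

For propagation in E. coli the plasmid has a high-copy ColE1/pUC-type origin and an ampicillin resistance gene (β-lactamase) with its own promoter, plus an f1 origin for single-stranded DNA production. A separate SV40 early promoter drives the neomycin phosphotransferase gene, followed by the SV40 poly(A) signal, which permits G418 selection of stably transfected mammalian cells. The automated annotation also reports several short fragments (a truncated HIV-1 LTR, ble, lacI, bom and lac promoter/operator elements). These appear to be backbone remnants or partial matches rather than functional parts of the design.

Pontin is an ATPase with DNA helicase activity that assembles into ring-shaped hexamers and is a component of chromatin-modifying complexes such as NuA4. The construct expresses FLAG-tagged pontin in mammalian cells, allowing detection or affinity purification through the epitope. It was deposited with a study that identified pontin and reptin as telomerase components required for holoenzyme assembly.
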