Addgene plasmid #51635: pCDNA-3xFLAG-Pontin
Purpose: Mammalian expression of 3xFLAG tagged pontin, N-terminal.
Depositing lab: Steven Artandi. Depositing organization: Stanford University. Publication: Identification of ATPases pontin and reptin as telomerase components essential for holoenzyme assembly. Venteicher AS, Meng Z, Mason PJ, Veenstra TD, Artandi SE. Cell. 2008 Mar 21;132(6):945-57. doi: 10.1016/j.cell.2008.01.019. PubMed 18358808.
Backbone
  Vector backbone: pcDNA3.1
  Backbone manufacturer: Invitrogen/LIfe Technologies
  Backbone size w/o insert (bp): 5500
  Modifications to backbone: N terminal 3xFLAG tag after Kozak
  Vector type: Mammalian Expression
  Selectable markers: Neomycin (select with G418)
Growth in bacteria
  Bacterial resistance: Ampicillin, 100 μg/mL
  Growth temperature: 37°C
  Growth strain: DH5alpha
  Copy number: High Copy
Gene/Insert
  Gene/Insert name: Pontin
  Species: H. sapiens (human)
  Entrez Gene: RUVBL1 (a.k.a. ECP-54, ECP54, INO80H, NMP 238, NMP238, PONTIN, Pontin52, RVB1, TIH1, TIP49, TIP49A)
  Promoter: CMV
  Tag / fusion protein: 3xFLAG (N terminal on backbone)
  Cloning method: Restriction Enzyme; 5′ cloning site AscI (not destroyed); 3′ cloning site PacI (not destroyed)
  Sequencing primers: 5′ T7/CMV; 3′ bGH reverse
Terms and licenses: Academic/Nonprofit Terms; Industry Terms: Not Available to Industry
How to cite: pCDNA-3xFLAG-Pontin was a gift from Steven Artandi (Addgene plasmid # 51635 ; http://n2t.net/addgene:51635 ; RRID:Addgene_51635)
