>Addgene plasmid #51635 | pCDNA-3xFLAG-Pontin | addgene partial sequence | sequence record 84095 | CMV-F 5'-CGCAAATGGGCGGTAGGCGTG-3'
TCTCTGGCTACTAGAGAACCCACTGCTTACTGGCTTATCGAAATTAATACGACTCACTATAGGGAGACCC
AAGCTGGCTAGTTAAGCTTGGTACCGAGCTCGGATCCACTAGTCCAGTGTGGTGGAATTCTGCAGATAAA
CGCCACCATGGGGTCCCGGGCTGACTACAAAGACCATGACGGTGATTATAAAGATCATGACATCGACTAC
AAGGATGACGATGACAAGGGGCGCGCCAAGATTGAGGAGGTGAAGAGCACTACGAAGACGCAGCGCATCG
CCTCCCACAGCCACGTGAAAGGGCTGGGGCTGGACGAGAGCGGCTTGGCCAAGCAGGCGGCCTCAGGGCT
TGTGGGCCAGGAGAACGCGCGAGAGGCATGTGGCGTCATAGTAGAATTAATCAAAAGCAAGAAAATGGCT
GGAAGAGCTGTCTTGTTGGCAGGACCTCCTGGAACTGGCAAGACAGCTCTGGCTCTGGCTATTGCTCAGG
AGCTGGGTAGTAAGGTCCCCTTCTGCCCAATGGTGGGGAGTGAAGTTTACTCAACTGAGATCAAGAAGAC
AGAGGTGCTGATGGAGAACTTCCGCAGGGCCATTGGGCTGCGAATAAAGGAGACCAAGGAAGTTTATGAA
GGTGAAGTCACAGAGCTAACTCCGTGTGAGACAGAGAATCCCATGGGAGGATATGGCAAAACCATTAGCC
ATGTGATCATAGGACTCAAAACAGCCAAAGGAACCAAACAGTTGAAACTGGACCCCAGCATTTTTGAAAG
TTTGCAGAAAGAGCGAGTAGAAGCTGGAGATGTGATTTACATTGAAGCCAACAGTGGGGCCGTGAAGAGG
CAGGGCAGGTGTGATACCTATGCCACAGAATTCGACCTTGAAGCTG
