>Addgene plasmid #51635 | pCDNA-3xFLAG-Pontin | addgene partial sequence | sequence record 84099 | BGH-rev 5'-TAGAAGGCACAGTCGAGG-3'
GGTGATGATGACCGGTATGCATATTCAGATCCTCTTCTGAGATGAGTTTTTGTTCGAACCGCGGGCCCTC
TAGACTCGACTCTAGACTTAATTAATCACTTCATGTACTTATCCTGCTGGTCAGCCAGGATTTTGGCGGA
GGACTTGGCATCATAGAAAAGTTCACTGATCTCTTCGACATGCTCTTTCTCAATGCTGTCCTTCCCGTTG
ATTTTAGCAAGCAAGTTGGCCGGGGTCAGCAGCTGCACTGAGTACCTCAGTGTGGTCTTGGTGCCAATCT
CCCCCAGGTGGTTCAGTGCCTCCTCACTGATGTTGATTCCTTCCGTCTGGGCACGGATTTTAATGATCTG
TTTCATTTCCTGTGGAGTATACAGCATGGTCCGGATTATCATCACTCGGTCCAGAAGGTCAAGAGGGATG
CCGTGAGGGGATGTGATGTCCTCAGTGCCTCTGATGACACAGTTGCCTCGGTTGGATGCAAAGATGACGA
TGGGAGCGATAGAAGACTCCAGGGCGCGGTGCAGGTAGGTGAAGCACTCAATGTCCAGCATGTGGACCTC
ATCAACAAACAGCACACCCGGGACCAGCTCAGCAATGCCCTGGTCGATGTACTTGTTCACCACCTTATTA
ATCTCCCCTCGAAGTTTGTCTGTGATTTCTGTCTTCTTTGGCTTCATTAGCTGGCCCATCATGGACAGGA
TATCTTGTCCCCCCTGGGGCCGCGCATTAGCCACATCCAAGTCATGCAAGGTCACATCTTGGATGATTTC
TTTCTTTTTGTGCACATCCCCTTTTGGCAAGGGGACATACTCTTCAGCTTCAAGGTCGAATTCTGTGGCA
TAGGTATCACACCTGCCCTGCCTCTTCACGGCCCCACTGTTGGCTTCA
